>Addgene plasmid #169235 | pSP618 | depositor full sequence | sequence record 328218 | pSP618 sequence 9205 bps
TCATTCTATTCTGGGGGGTGGGGTGGGGCAGGACAGCAAGGGGGAGGATTGGGAAGACAATAGCAGGCAT
GCTGGGGATGCGGTGGGCTCTATGGTCTAGAGCGGGCCCGGTACTAACCAAACTGGATCTCTGCTGTCCC
TGTAATAAACCCGAAAATTTTGAATTTTTGTAATTTGTTTTTGTAATTCTTTAGTTTGTATGTCTGTTGC
TATTATGTCTACTATTCTTTCCCCTGCACTGTACCCCCCAATCCCCCCTTTTCTTTTAAAATTGTGGATG
AATACTGCCATTTGTCTGCAGAATTGGCGCACGCAGTGCCGATCCGTTCACTAATCGAATGGATCTGTCT
CTGTCTCTCTCTCCACCTTCTTCTTCTATTCCTTCGGGCCTGTCGGGTCCCCTCGGGGTTGGGAGGTGGG
TCTGAAACGATAATGGTGAATATCCCTGCCTAACTCTATTCACTATAGAAAGTACAGCAAAAACTATTCT
TAAACCTACCAAGCCTCCTACTATCATTATGAATAATTTTATATACCACAGCCAATTTGTTATGTTAAAC
CAATTCCACAAACTTGCCCATTTATCTAATTCCAATAATTCTTGTTCATTCTTTTCTTGCTGGTTTTGCG
ATTCTTCAATTAAGGAGTGTATTAAGCTTGTGTAATTGTTAATTTCTCTGTCCCACTCCATCCAGGTCGT
GTGATTCCAAATCTGTTCCAGAGATTTATTACTCCAACTAGCATTCCAAGGCACAGCAGTGGTGCAAATG
AGTTTTCCAGAGCAACCCCAAATCCCCAGGAGCTGTTGATCCTTTAGGTATCTTTCCACAGCCAGGATTC
TTGCCTGGAGCTGCTTGATGCCCCAGACTGTGAGTTGCAACAGATGCTGTTGCGCCTCAATAGCCCTCAG
CAAATTGTTCTGCTGCTGCACTATACCAGACAATAATTGTCTGGCCTGTACCGTCAGCGTCATTGACGCT
GCGCCCATAGTGCTTCCTGCTGCTCCCAAGAACCCAAGGAACAAAGCTCCTATTCCCACTGCTCTTTTTT
CTCTCTGCACCACTCTTCTCTTTGCCTTGGTGGGTGCTACTCCTAATGGTTCAATTTTTACTACTTTATA
TTTATATAATTCACTTCTCCAATTGTCCCTCATATCTCCTCCTCCAGGTCTGAAGATCAGCGGCCGGCCG
CTTGCTGTGCGGTGGTCTTACTTTTGTTTTGCTCTTCCTCTATCTTGTCTAAAGCTTCCTTGGTGTCTTT
TATCTCTATCCTTTGATGCACACAATAGAGGGTTGCTACTGTATTATATAATGATCTAAGTTCTTCTGAT
CCTGTCTGAAGGGATGGTTGTAGCTGTCCCAGTATTTGTCTACAGCCTTCTGATGTTTCTAACAGGCCAG
GATTAACTGCGAATCGTTCTAGCTCCCTGCTTGCCCATACTATATGTTTTAATTTATATTTTTTCTTTCC
CCCTGGCCTTAACCGAATTTTTTCCCATCGCGATCTAATTCTCCCCCGCTTAATACTGACGCTCTCGCAC
CCATCTCTCTCCTTCTAGCCTCCGCTAGTCAAAATTTTTGGCGTACTCACCAGTCGCCGCCCCTCGCCTC
TTGCCGTGCGCGCTTCAGCAAGCCGAGTCCTGCGTCGAGAGAGCTCCTCTGGTTTCCCTTTCGCTTTCAA
GTCCCTGTTCGGGCGCCACTGCTAGAGATTTTCCACACTGACTAAAAGGGTCTGAGGGATCTCTAGTTAC
CAGAGTCACACAACAGACGGGCACACACTACTTGAAGCACTCAAGGCAAGCTTTATTGAGGCTTAAGCAG
TGGGTTCCCTAGTTAGCCAGAGAGCTCCCAGGCTCAGATCTGGTCTAACCAGAGAGACCCAGTACAGGCA
AAACGCGCTGCTTATATAGACCTCCCACCGTACACGCCTACCGCCCATTTGCGTCAATGGGGCGGAGTTG
TTACGACATTTTGGAAAGTCCCGTTGATTTTGGTGCCAAAACAAACTCCCATTGACGTCAATGGGGTGGA
GACTTGGAAATCCCCGTGAGTCAAACCGCTATCCACGCCCATTGATGTACTGCCAAAACCGCATCACCAT
GGTAATAGCGATGACTAATACGTAGATGTACTGCCAAGTAGGAAAGTCCCATAAGGTCATGTACTGGGCA
TAATGCCAGGCGGGCCATTTACCGTCATTGACGTCAATAGGGGGCGTACTTGGCATATGATACACTTGAT
GTACTGCCAAGTGGGCAGTTTACCGTAAATACTCCACCCATTGACGTCAATGGAAAGTCCCTATTGGCGT
TACTATGGGAACATACGTCATTATTGACGTCAATGGGCGGGGGTCGTTGGGCGGTCAGCCAGGCGGGCCA
TTTACCGTAAGTTATGTAACGCGGAACTCCATATATGGGCTATGAACTAATGACCCCGTAATTGATTACT
ATTAATAACTAGTCAATAATCAATGTCAACGCGTATATCTGGCCCGTACATCGCGAAGCAGCGCAAAACG
CCTAACCCTAAGCAGATTCTTCATGCAATTGTCGGTCAAGCCTTGCCTTGTTGTAGCTTAAATTTTGCTC
GCGCACTACTCAGCGACCTCCAACACACAAGCAGGGAGCAGATACTGGCTTAACTATGCGGCATCAGAGC
AGATTGTACTGAGAGTGCACCATAGGGGATCGGGAGATCTCCCGATCCGTCGACGTCAGGTGGCACTTTT
CGGGGAAATGTGCGCGGAACCCCTATTTGTTTATTTTTCTAAATACATTCAAATATGTATCCGCTCATGA
GACAATAACCCTGATAAATGCTTCAATAATATTGAAAAAGGAAGAGTATGAGTATTCAACATTTCCGTGT
CGCCCTTATTCCCTTTTTTGCGGCATTTTGCCTTCCTGTTTTTGCTCACCCAGAAACGCTGGTGAAAGTA
AAAGATGCTGAAGATCAGTTGGGTGCACGAGTGGGTTACATCGAACTGGATCTCAACAGCGGTAAGATCC
TTGAGAGTTTTCGCCCCGAAGAACGTTTTCCAATGATGAGCACTTTTAAAGTTCTGCTATGTGGCGCGGT
ATTATCCCGTATTGACGCCGGGCAAGAGCAACTCGGTCGCCGCATACACTATTCTCAGAATGACTTGGTT
GAGTACTCACCAGTCACAGAAAAGCATCTTACGGATGGCATGACAGTAAGAGAATTATGCAGTGCTGCCA
TAACCATGAGTGATAACACTGCGGCCAACTTACTTCTGACAACGATCGGAGGACCGAAGGAGCTAACCGC
TTTTTTGCACAACATGGGGGATCATGTAACTCGCCTTGATCGTTGGGAACCGGAGCTGAATGAAGCCATA
CCAAACGACGAGCGTGACACCACGATGCCTGTAGCAATGGCAACAACGTTGCGCAAACTATTAACTGGCG
AACTACTTACTCTAGCTTCCCGGCAACAATTAATAGACTGGATGGAGGCGGATAAAGTTGCAGGACCACT
TCTGCGCTCGGCCCTTCCGGCTGGCTGGTTTATTGCTGATAAATCTGGAGCCGGTGAGCGTGGGTCTCGC
GGTATCATTGCAGCACTGGGGCCAGATGGTAAGCCCTCCCGTATCGTAGTTATCTACACGACGGGGAGTC
AGGCAACTATGGATGAACGAAATAGACAGATCGCTGAGATAGGTGCCTCACTGATTAAGCATTGGTAACT
GTCAGACCAAGTTTACTCATATATACTTTAGATTGATTTAAAACTTCATTTTTAATTTAAAAGGATCTAG
GTGAAGATCCTTTTTGATAATCTCATGACCAAAATCCCTTAACGTGAGTTTTCGTTCCACTGAGCGTCAG
ACCCCGTAGAAAAGATCAAAGGATCTTCTTGAGATCCTTTTTTTCTGCGCGTAATCTGCTGCTTGCAAAC
AAAAAAACCACCGCTACCAGCGGTGGTTTGTTTGCCGGATCAAGAGCTACCAACTCTTTTTCCGAAGGTA
ACTGGCTTCAGCAGAGCGCAGATACCAAATACTGTTCTTCTAGTGTAGCCGTAGTTAGGCCACCACTTCA
AGAACTCTGTAGCACCGCCTACATACCTCGCTCTGCTAATCCTGTTACCAGTGGCTGCTGCCAGTGGCGA
TAAGTCGTGTCTTACCGGGTTGGACTCAAGACGATAGTTACCGGATAAGGCGCAGCGGTCGGGCTGAACG
GGGGGTTCGTGCACACAGCCCAGCTTGGAGCGAACGACCTACACCGAACTGAGATACCTACAGCGTGAGC
TATGAGAAAGCGCCACGCTTCCCGAAGGGAGAAAGGCGGACAGGTATCCGGTAAGCGGCAGGGTCGGAAC
AGGAGAGCGCACGAGGGAGCTTCCAGGGGGAAACGCCTGGTATCTTTATAGTCCTGTCGGGTTTCGCCAC
CTCTGACTTGAGCGTCGATTTTTGTGATGCTCGTCAGGGGGGCGGAGCCTATGGAAAAACGCCAGCAACG
CGGCCTTTTTACGGTTCCTGGCCTTTTGCTGGCCTTTTGCTCACATGCTGCTAGAGATTTTCCACACTGA
CTAAAAGGGTCTGAGGGATCTCTAGTTACCAGAGTCACACAACAGACGGGCACACACTACTTGAAGCACT
CAAGGCAAGCTTTATTGAGGCTTAAGCAGTGGGTTCCCTAGTTAGCCAGAGAGCTCCCAGGCTCAGATCT
GGTCTAACCAGAGAGACCCAGTACAGTCCGGATGCAGCTCTCGGGCCATGTGATGAAATGCTAGGCGGCT
GTCAAACCTCCACTCTAATACTTCTCTCTCCGGGTCATCCATCCCATGCAGGCTCACAGGGTGTAACAAG
CGGGTGTTCTCTCCTTCATTGGCTTCTTCTACCTTCTCTTGCTCAACTGGTACTAGCTTGTAGCACCATC
CAAAGGTCAGTGGATATCTGATCCCTGGCCCTGGTGTGTAGTTCTGCCAATCAGGGAAGTAGCCTTGTGT
GTGGTAGATCCACAGATCAAGGATATCTTGTCTTCGTTGGGAGTGAATTAGCCCTTCCAGTCCCCCCTTT
TCTTTTAAAAAGTGGCTAAGATCTACAGCTGCCTTGTAAGTCATTGGTCTTAAAGGTACCTGAGGTGTGA
CTGGAAAACCCACCTCCTCCTCCTCTTGTGCTTCTAGCCAGGCACAATCAGCATTGGTAGCTGCTGTATT
GCTACTTGTGATTGCTCCATGTTTTTCTAGGTCTCGATCGAGGTCGACGGTATCGATGCGGGGAGGCGGC
CCAAAGGGAGATCCGACTCGTCTGAGGGCGAAGGCGAAGACGCGGAAGAGGCCGCAGAGCCGGCAGCAGG
CCGCGGGAAGGAAGGTCCGCTGGATTGAGGGCCGAAGGGACGTAGCAGAAGGACGTCCCGCGCAGAATCC
AGGTGGCAACACAGGCGAGCAGCCAAGGAAAGGACGATGATTTCCCCGACAACACCACGGAATTGTCAGT
GCCCAACAGCCGAGCCCCTGTCCAGCAGCGGGCAAGGCAGGCGGCGATGAGTTCCGCCGTGGCAATAGGG
AGGGGGAAAGCGAAAGTCCCGGAAAGGAGCTGACAGGTGGTGGCAATGCCCCAACCAGTGGGGGTTGCGT
CAGCAAACACAGTGCACACCACGCCACGTTGCCTGACAACGGGCCACAACTCCTCATAAAGAGACAGCAA
CCAGGATTTATACAAGGAGGAGAAAATGAAAGCCATACGGGAAGCAATAGCATGATACAAAGGCATTAAA
GCAGCGTATCCACATAGCGTAAAAGGAGCAACATAGTTAAGAATACCAGTCAATCTTTCACAAATTTTGT
AATCCAGAGGTTGATTATCGATAAGCTTGATATCGAATTGTACCTAGTGGAACCGGAACCCTTAAACATG
TATAACTTCGTATAATGTATGCTATACGAAGTTATTAGGTCCCTCGACGTTAACCCAGTCTGACTATCAC
GATGGTAATACGGTTATCCACGCGGGATCCGACGCGCCATCTCTAGGCCCGCGCCGGCCCCCTCGCACGG
ACTTGTGGGAGAAGCTCGGCTACTCCCCTGCCCCGGTTAATTTGCATATAATATTTCCTAGTAACTATAG
AGGCTTAATGTGCGATAAAAGACAGATAATCTGTTCTTTTTAATACTAGCTACATTTTACATGATAGGCT
TGGATTTCTGTCTCGTGGGCTCGGAGATGTGTATAAGAGACAGAAACAGCACAAAAGGAAACTCACCCTA
ACTGTAAAGTAATTGTGTGTTTTGAGACTATAAGTATCCCTTGGAGAACCACCTTGTTGGCGAACTTAAT
CCCGTGGCAAGTTTAAGAGCTAAGCTGGAAACAGCATAGCAAGTTTAAATAAGGCTAGTCCGTTATCAAC
TTGAAAAAGTGGCACCGAGTCGGTGCTTTTTGCTCGAATCTACACTCAGCCTCGGAATCAGTATCTGTCT
CTTATACACATCTGACGCTGCCGACGATGCATGTGCCCGTCAGTGGGCAGAGCGCACATCGCCCACAGTC
CCCGAGAAGTTGGGGGGAGGGGTCGGCAATTGAACCGGTGCCTAGAGAAGGTGGCGCGGGGTAAACTGGG
AAAGTGATGTCGTGTACTGGCTCCGCCTTTTTCCCGAGGGTGGGGGAGAACCGTATATAAGTGCAGTAGT
CGCCGTGAACGTTCTTTTTCGCAACGGGTTTGCCGCCAGAACACAGGTAAGTGCCGTGTGTGGTTCCCGC
GGGCCTGGCCTCTTTACGGGTTATGGCCCTTGCGTGCCTTGAATTACTTCCACCTGGCTGCAGTACGTGA
TTCTTGATCCCGAGCTTCGGGTTGGAAGTGGGTGGGAGAGTTCGAGGCCTTGCGCTTAAGGAGCCCCTTC
GCCTCGTGCTTGAGTTGAGGCCTGGCCTGGGCGCTGGGGCCGCCGCGTGCGAATCTGGTGGCACCTTCGC
GCCTGTCTCGCTGCTTTCGATAAGTCTCTAGCCATTTAAAATTTTTGATGACCTGCTGCGACGCTTTTTT
TCTGGCAAGATAGTCTTGTAAATGCGGGCCAAGATCTGCACACTGGTATTTCGGTTTTTGGGGCCGCGGG
CGGCGACGGGGCCCGTGCGTCCCAGCGCACATGTTCGGCGAGGCGGGGCCTGCGAGCGCGGCCACCGAGA
ATCGGACGGGGGTAGTCTCAAGCTGGCCGGCCTGCTCTGGTGCCTGGCCTCGCGCCGCCGTGTATCGCCC
CGCCCTGGGCGGCAAGGCTGGCCCGGTCGGCACCAGTTGCGTGAGCGGAAAGATGGCCGCTTCCCGGCCC
TGCTGCAGGGAGCTCAAAATGGAGGACGCGGCGCTCGGGAGAGCGGGCGGGTGAGTCACCCACACAAAGG
AAAAGGGCCTTTCCGTCCTCAGCCGTCGCTTCATGTGACTCCACGGAGTACCGGGCGCCGTCCAGGCACC
TCGATTAGTTCTCGCGCTTTTGGAGTACGTCGTCTTTAGGTTGGGGGGAGGGGTTTTATGCGATGGAGTT
TCCCCACACTGAGTGGGTGGAGACTGAAGTTAGGCCAGCTTGGCACTTGATGTAATTCTCCTTGGAATTT
GCCCTTTTTGAGTTTGGATCTTGGTTCATTCTCAAGCCTCAGACAGTGGTTCAAAGTTTTTTTCTTCCAT
TTCAGGTGTCGTGAGCTAGCCCACCATGACCGAGTACAAGCCCACGGTGCGCCTCGCCACCCGCGACGAC
GTCCCCCGGGCCGTACGCACCCTCGCCGCCGCGTTCGCCGACTACCCCGCCACGCGCCACACCGTCGACC
CGGACCGCCACATCGAGCGGGTCACCGAGCTGCAAGAACTCTTCCTCACGCGCGTCGGGCTCGACATCGG
CAAGGTGTGGGTCGCGGACGACGGCGCCGCGGTGGCGGTCTGGACCACGCCGGAGAGCGTCGAAGCGGGG
GCGGTGTTCGCCGAGATCGGCCCGCGCATGGCCGAGTTGAGCGGTTCCCGGCTGGCCGCGCAGCAACAGA
TGGAAGGCCTCCTGGCGCCGCACCGGCCCAAGGAGCCCGCGTGGTTCCTGGCCACCGTCGGCGTCTCGCC
CGACCACCAGGGCAAGGGTCTGGGCAGCGCCGTCGTGCTCCCCGGAGTGGAGGCGGCCGAGCGCGCCGGG
GTGCCCGCCTTCCTGGAGACCTCCGCGCCCCGCAACCTCCCCTTCTACGAGCGGCTCGGCTTCACCGTCA
CCGCCGACGTCGAGGTGCCCGAAGGACCGCGCACCTGGTGCATGACCCGCAAGCCCGGTGCCGGATCGGG
AGAGGGCAGAGGAAGTCTGCTAACATGCGGTGACGTCGAGGAGAATCCTGGCCCACCGGTCGCCACCAGC
GAGCTGATTAAGGAGAACATGCACATGAAGCTGTACATGGAGGGCACCGTGGACAACCATCACTTCAAGT
GCACATCCGAGGGCGAAGGCAAGCCCTACGAGGGCACCCAGACCATGAGAATCAAGGTGGTCGAGGGCGG
CCCTCTCCCCTTCGCCTTCGACATCCTGGCTACTAGCTTCCTCTACGGCAGCAAGACCTTCATCAACCAC
ACCCAGGGCATCCCCGACTTCTTCAAGCAGTCCTTCCCTGAGGGCTTCACATGGGAGAGAGTCACCACAT
ACGAAGACGGGGGCGTGCTGACCGCTACCCAGGACACCAGCCTCCAGGACGGCTGCCTCATCTACAACGT
CAAGATCAGAGGGGTGAACTTCACATCCAACGGCCCTGTGATGCAGAAGAAAACACTCGGCTGGGAGGCC
TTCACCGAGACGCTGTACCCCGCTGACGGCGGCCTGGAAGGCAGAAACGACATGGCCCTGAAGCTCGTGG
GCGGGAGCCATCTGATCGCAAACATCAAGACCACATATAGATCCAAGAAACCCGCTAAGAACCTCAAGAT
GCCTGGCGTCTACTATGTGGACTACAGACTGGAAAGAATCAAGGAGGCCAACAACGAGACCTACGTCGAG
CAGCACGAGGTGGCAGTGGCCAGATACTGCGACCTCCCTAGCAAACTGGGGCACAAGCTTAATTAAGAAT
TCCTAGGGCCTAGAGGGCCCGTTTAAACCCGCTGATCAGCCTCGACTGTGCCTTCTAGTTGCCAGCCATC
TGTTGTTTGCCCCTCCCCCGTGCCTTCCTTGACCCTGGAAGGTGCCACTCCCACTGTCCTTTCCTAATAA
AATGAGGAAATTGCATCGCATTGTCTGAGTAGGTG
Features (pLannotate 1.2.2; 27 found; start..end, strand, type, name):
    154..271     -  misc_feature   cPPT/CTS: central polypurine tract and central termination sequence of HIV-1
    321..421     -  CDS            Rev (fragment): human immunodeficiency virus 1 (HIV-1) Rev protein; rev; enhances nuclear export of unspliced and incompletely spliced viral mRNAs
    798..1031    -  misc_feature   RRE: The Rev response element (RRE) of HIV-1 allows for Rev-dependent mRNA export from the nucleus to the cytoplasm.
   1206..1544    -  CDS            HIV-1 gag (fragment): gag protein from human immunodeficiency virus 1; gag
   1528..1653    -  misc_feature   HIV-1 Ψ: packaging signal of human immunodeficiency virus type 1
   1700..1880    -  LTR            5' LTR (truncated): truncated 5' long terminal repeat (LTR) from HIV-1
   1898..2097    -  promoter       CMV promoter: human cytomegalovirus (CMV) immediate early promoter
   2098..2477    -  enhancer       CMV enhancer: human cytomegalovirus immediate early enhancer
   2632..2684    +  misc_feature   bom (fragment): basis of mobility region from pBR322
   2743..2847    +  promoter       AmpR promoter: bla
   2848..3708    +  CDS            AmpR: β-lactamase; bla; confers resistance to ampicillin, carbenicillin, and related antibiotics
   3879..4467    +  rep_origin     ori: high-copy-number ColE1/pMB1/pBR322/pUC origin of replication
   4529..4709    -  LTR            5' LTR (truncated): truncated 5' long terminal repeat (LTR) from HIV-1
   4716..5216    -  CDS            nef (fragment): NEF_HV1LA - Experimental evidence at protein level: Swiss-Prot protein existence level 1. Extracellular Nef protein targets CD4(+) T-lymphocytes for apoptosis by interacting with CXCR4 surface receptors. From Human immunodeficiency virus type 1 group M subtype B (isolate Lai) (HIV-1).
   5218..5237    -  misc_feature   MCS (fragment): pBluescript multiple cloning site
   5238..5826    -  misc_feature   WPRE: woodchuck hepatitis virus posttranscriptional regulatory element
   5826..5849    -  misc_feature   MCS (fragment): pBluescript multiple cloning site
   5882..5915    -  protein_bind   loxP: Cre-mediated recombination occurs in the 8-bp core sequence (GCATACAT). Cre recombinase
   5976..6169    +  promoter       U6 promoter (fragment): RNA polymerase III promoter for mouse U6 snRNA (Das et al., 1988)
   6185..6203    -  misc_feature   Tn5 ME: hyperactive mosaic end for Tn5 transposase recognition (Reznikoff et al., 2004)
   6204..6278    +  promoter       U6 promoter (fragment): RNA polymerase III promoter for mouse U6 snRNA (Das et al., 1988)
   6329..6396    +  misc_RNA       tracrRNA (fragment): trans-activating CRISPR RNA for the Streptococcus pyogenes CRISPR/Cas9 system
   6435..6453    +  misc_feature   Tn5 ME: hyperactive mosaic end for Tn5 transposase recognition (Reznikoff et al., 2004)
   6473..7644    +  promoter       EF-1α promoter: strong constitutive promoter for human elongation factor EF-1α
   7656..8252    +  CDS            PuroR: puromycin N-acetyltransferase; pac from Streptomyces alboniger; confers resistance to puromycin
   8328..9026    +  CDS            TagBFP: monomeric blue fluorescent protein mammalian codon-optimized
   9076..95      +  polyA_signal   bGH poly(A) signal (across the origin): bovine growth hormone polyadenylation signal
