[The description below was written by a language model from this plasmid's Addgene catalogue record and pLannotate feature annotations shown in this document.]
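Description:
pSP618 is a 9,205 bp HIV-1-derived lentiviral sgRNA backbone built on pMJ114 for Spear-ATAC, a method that couples pooled CRISPR perturbation with single-cell chromatin accessibility profiling. It is maintained in bacteria through a high-copy ColE1/pUC-type origin and an ampicillin resistance gene. The viral portion carries a CMV enhancer/promoter fused to a truncated 5' LTR to drive genomic RNA production in packaging cells, followed by the Ψ packaging signal with a gag fragment, the Rev response element, cPPT/CTS, WPRE and a downstream LTR region annotated together with a nef fragment. A single loxP site is also annotated near the WPRE; the record does not explain its role.

The payload sits in the opposite orientation to the viral transcript and has two units. A mouse U6 (Pol III) promoter drives an sgRNA composed of a cloned spacer and an S. pyogenes Cas9 scaffold. In place of the original pMJ114 cassette, this version is flanked by Nextera sequencing adapters, which appear in the feature table as two Tn5 mosaic-end elements, one interrupting the annotated U6 promoter and one just after the scaffold. These pre-installed adapters let the integrated guide sequence be amplified and read alongside transposed chromatin fragments in ATAC libraries, so that each cell's accessibility profile can be linked to its perturbation. Downstream, an EF-1α promoter drives puromycin N-acetyltransferase and TagBFP, terminated by a bGH polyadenylation signal, allowing drug selection and fluorescence-based tracking of transduced mammalian cells. The linker between the two coding sequences is not annotated. Cas9 or a dCas9 effector is not encoded and must be supplied separately.
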