Addgene plasmid #169235: pSP618
Purpose: Spear-ATAC lentiviral backbone - includes a mU6-sgRNA cassette with flanking Nextera sequencing adapters
Depositing lab: William Greenleaf. Depositing organization: Stanford University. Publication: High-throughput single-cell chromatin accessibility CRISPR screens enable unbiased identification of regulatory networks in cancer. Pierce SE, Granja JM, Greenleaf WJ. Nat Commun. 2021 May 20;12(1):2969. doi: 10.1038/s41467-021-23213-w. PubMed 34016988.
Backbone
  Vector backbone: pMJ114
  Total vector size (bp): 9205
  Modifications to backbone: U6-sgRNA cassette was replaced with Spear-ATAC U6-sgRNA cassette including flanking Nextera sequencing adapters
  Vector type: Mammalian Expression, Lentiviral, CRISPR
  Selectable markers: Puromycin ; BFP
Growth in bacteria
  Bacterial resistance: Ampicillin, 100 μg/mL
  Growth temperature: 37°C
  Growth strain: NEB Stable
  Copy number: Unknown
Gene/Insert
  Gene/Insert name: mU6-sgRNA
  gRNA/shRNA sequence: GCGAACTTAATCCCGTGGCAA
Terms and licenses: Academic/Nonprofit Terms; Industry Terms: Not Available to Industry
How to cite: pSP618 was a gift from William Greenleaf (Addgene plasmid # 169235 ; http://n2t.net/addgene:169235 ; RRID:Addgene_169235)
