>Addgene plasmid #169235 | pSP618 | addgene partial sequence | sequence record 341446 | WPRE-R 5'-CATAGCGTAAAAGGAGCAACA-3'
ATTTTGTAATCCAGAGGTTGATTATCGATAAGCTTGATATCGAATTGTACCTAGTGGAACCGGAACCCTT
AAACATGTATAACTTCGTATAATGTATGCTATACGAAGTTATTAGGTCCCTCGACGTTAACCCAGTCTGA
CTATCACGATGGTAATACGGTTATCCACGCGGGATCCGACGCGCCATCTCTAGGCCCGCGCCGGCCCCCT
CGCACGGACTTGTGGGAGAAGCTCGGCTACTCCCCTGCCCCGGTTAATTTGCATATAATATTTCCTAGTA
ACTATAGAGGCTTAATGTGCGATAAAAGACAGATAATCTGTTCTTTTTAATACTAGCTACATTTTACATG
ATAGGCTTGGATTTCTGTCTCGTGGGCTCGGAGATGTGTATAAGAGACAGAAACAGCACAAAAGGAAACT
CACCCTAACTGTAAAGTAATTGTGTGTTTTGAGACTATAAGTATCCCTTGGAGAACCACCTTGTTGGCGA
ACTTAATCCCGTGGCAAGTTTAAGAGCTAAGCTGGAAACAGCATAGCAAGTTTAAATAAGGCTAGTCCGT
TATCAACTTGAAAAAGTGGCACCGAGTCGGTGCTTTTTGCTCGAATCTACACTCAGCCTCGGAATCAGTA
TCTGTCTCTTATACACATCTGACGCTGCCGACGATGCATGTGCCCGTCAGTGGGCAGAGCGCACATCGCC
CACAGTCCCCGAGAAGTTGGGGGGAGGGGTCGGCAATTGAACCGGTGCCTAGAGAAGGTGGCGCGGGGTA
AACTGGGAAAGTGATGTCGTGTACTGGCTCCGCCTTTTTCCCGAGGGTGGGGGAGAACCGTATATAAGTG
CAGTAGTCGCCGTGAACGTTCTTTTTCGCAACGGGTTTGCCGCCAGAACACAGGTAAGTGCCGTGTGTGG
TTCCCGCGGGCCTGGCCTCTTTACGGGTTATGG
